>Addgene plasmid #126654 | pMT Draper-Ala11-GFP | addgene full sequence | sequence record 251710 | Addgene NGS Result
TGTACTGAGAGTGCACCATATGCGGTGTGAAATACCGCACAGATGCGTAAGGAGAAAATACCGCATCAGG
CGCCATTCGCCATTCAGGCTGCGCAACTGTTGGGAAGGGCGATCGGTGCGGGCCTCTTCGCTATTACGCC
AGCTGGCGAAAGGGGGATGTGCTGCAAGGCGATTAAGTTGGGTAACGCCAGGGTTTTCCCAGTCACGACG
TTGTAAAACGACGGCCAGTGAATTAATTCGTTGCAGGACAGGATGTGGTGCCCGATGTGACTAGCTCTTT
GCTGCAGGCCGTCCTATCCTCTGGTTCCGATAAGAGACCCAGAACTCCGGCCCCCCACCGCCCACCGCCA
CCCCCATACATATGTGGTACGCAAGTAAGAGTGCCTGCGCATGCCCCATGTGCCCCACCAAGAGCTTTGC
ATCCCATACAAGTCCCCAAAGTGGAGAACCGAACCAATTCTTCGCGGGCAGAACAAAAGCTTCTGCACAC
GTCTCCACTCGAATTTGGAGCCGGCCGGCGTGTGCAAAAGAGGTGAATCGAACGAAAGACCCGTGTGTAA
AGCCGCGTTTCCAAAATGTATAAAACCGAGAGCATCTGGCCAATGTGCATCAGTTGTGGTCAGCAGCAAA
ATCAAGTGAATCATCTCAGTGCAACTAAAGGGGGGATCTAGATCGGGGTACCTACTAGTCAAATGTTGCC
GGTAATCCTCATAGCGTGCCTGGCCCAGCTGGTACTGGCTCAGGCGGATCTTAAAGATCTGGATGGACCC
AATATCTGCAAAAGAAGAGAACTATATAACGTAGACGTTGTCTACACAGAACTGCAATCGTTCCAGGAAC
GGGGCTCCACCTGGTGCGTCACATTCCCGCCGAGGTGCTCCACCTATCGCATTAAACACCGAGTGGTCAA
CAAAACCAAGACGATTGCGAAGAACCGTATTGTGAGGGACTGTTGTGATGGCTACATCGCGAGCGCAGGA
GAATGCGTGCCGCATTGTTCGGAACCCTGCCAGCACGGTAGATGCATCTCCCCGGAGAAGTGCAAGTGTG
ATCATGGTTACGGAGGACCCGCCTGCGATATAAATTGCCCACCCGGCTGGTATGGCCGGAACTGCTCGAT
GCAGTGCGACTGCCTGAACAACGCGGTATGTGAGCCCTTTTCAGGCGACTGCGAGTGCGCCAAGGGCTAC
ACTGGAGCACGCTGCGCGGACATCTGTCCGGAGGGCTTTTTCGGGGCCAACTGCTCGGAGAAGTGCCGAT
GCGAGAACGGCGGCAAGTGTCACCACGTGTCCGGCGAATGCCAGTGTGCTCCCGGTTTCACGGGTCCCCT
ATGTGATATGCGCTGTCCGGATGGAAAGCATGGCGCCCAGTGCCAGCAGGACTGTCCCTGCCAGAACGAC
GGAAAGTGTCAGCCAGAGACCGGGGCCTGTATGTGCAATCCAGGCTGGACGGGCGACGTGTGTGCAAACA
AGTGTCCGGTGGGCAGCTACGGCCCTGGATGCCAAGAGAGCTGCGAGTGCTACAAGGGAGCGCCCTGCCA
CCACATCACCGGCCAGTGCGAGTGTCCGCCCGGATATCGCGGAGAACGCTGCTTCGACGAGTGTCAGCTG
AACACGTACGGATTCAACTGCAGCATGACCTGCGACTGCGCGAACGATGCCATGTGCGATCGGGCGAACG
GAACGTGCATCTGCAACCCCGGCTGGACGGGTGCCAAGTGCGCCGAGCGGATCTGCGAGGCGAACAAGTA
CGGGCTGGACTGTAACCGCACCTGCGAGTGCGACATGGAGCACACGGATCTGTGTCACCCGGAGACGGGA
AATTGCCAGTGCAGCATCGGATGGAGCAGTGCTCAGTGCACCAGACCCTGCACCTTCCTGCGCTACGGCC
CGAATTGCGAGCTGACCTGCAACTGCAAGAACGGAGCCAAGTGCTCGCCGGTCAATGGTACGTGCCTGTG
TGCGCCGGGCTGGCGCGGACCCACCTGCGAGGAGAGCTGCGAGCCGGGCACCTTTGGTCAGGACTGCGCC
CTGCGCTGCGACTGCCAGAACGGAGCCAAGTGCGAGCCGGAGACGGGCCAGTGCTTGTGCACGGCCGGAT
GGAAGAACATCAAGTGCGACCGGCCGTGTGATCTGAACCACTTCGGACAGGACTGCGCCAAGGTGTGCGA
CTGCCACAATAACGCCGCCTGCAATCCGCAGAACGGAAGCTGCACCTGTGCCGCCGGCTGGACGGGCGAG
CGGTGCGAAAGGAAGTGCGATACCGGCAAATTCGGACACGACTGCGCCCAGAAGTGCCAGTGCGACTTCA
ACAACAGCCTGGCCTGCGATGCCACCAATGGAAGATGCGTGTGCAAGCAGGATTGGGGAGGCGTTCATTG
CGAGACCAACTGTCGGAGCGGTTACTATGGTGAAAATTGTGATAAAGTTTGCAGATGCCTGAATAACTCC
TCCTGCGACCCCGATTCCGGTAACTGCATCTGCTCAGCCGGTTGGACTGGCGCCGACTGTGCGGAACCCT
GCCCACCTGGATTCTACGGCATGGAATGCAAGGAACGGTGCCCGGAGATCCTCCATGGCAACAAGAGCTG
CGATCACATCACAGGTGAAATTCTCTGCCGCACGGGTTACATAGGTCTCACCTGCGAGCACCCATGTCCT
GCTGGACTCTACGGACCCGGCTGCAAGCTCAAGTGCAATTGCGAGCACGGCGGCGAGTGCAACCACGTTA
CAGGCCAGTGCCAGTGCCTGCCAGGGTGGACAGGTTCCAACTGCAACGAGTCCTGTCCCACAGACACCTA
CGGACAAGGATGCGCCCAGCGGTGCCGCTGCGTGCACCACAAGGTTTGCCGCAAGGCCGACGGTATGTGC
ATCTGCGAAACCGGCTGGTCGGGCACCCGGTGCGATGAGGTCTGTCCGGAGGGATTCTACGGCGAGCACT
GCATGAATACCTGTGCCTGTCCGTCGGCCAATTTCCAGTGCCATGCGGCCCACGGTTGTGTGTGCAGGAG
TGGCTACACCGGCGATAACTGCGACGAGCTAATCGCCTCTCAACGTATTGCAGACCAAAGCGAAAATTCG
AGCCGGGCGAGTGTAGCTCTGACCTTAGTCCTGATGACCCTGTTTGCGTGCATAATCTTCGCAGTGTTCA
TTTACTACCGCCGACGTGTGTCCAATCTAAAAACCGAAATCGCCCATGTACACGCAACCCATGATACGAA
TCCCCCGAGCTGGCCGCCCAACCACAACTTCGACAATCCCGTGGCAGGCATGCAGGCGGAAACGCGTCTC
CTGCCCAACAATATGCGTTCCAAGATGAACAACTTTGACCAGAGGAGCACGATGAGCACGGACGCAGGCG
ATGACTGCAATGCCAGTGGCAGGGTGGGTAGCGCATCGATCAACGCAAACCACGACCTGCTAACGAAGAA
CTTGAACGCGGACCGGACCAATCCGATTGTGGCAAACGAATCCCTCAAAGAGGAGCATGTCGCAGACGAG
ATCAAGCACAAGGAGGGCGCAAAGGATCCCGATGAAGCAGATCACCTGGACGCATCACGACCCAGCACCT
CGCAGAAGCCGCACGCACACCGCATGAACGACGCCATGCTCAACATCAACCAGGACGAGGAGAAGCCCAG
CAACGTGAAGAACATGACTGTGCTGCTGAACAAACCGCTGCCGCCCACGGAACCGGAGCCACAACACGAG
TGCTTCGACAACACGAACACCAACCTGGACAACGTGTCGACGGCGTCGCCTAGTTCCAGTCCGAAATTTC
TAAAGCGGCGCGCCGGCGGCCGCTCGAGTCTAGAGGGCCCCAGCAAAGGAGAAGAACTTTTCACTGGAGT
TGTCCCAATTCTTGTTGAATTAGATGGTGATGTTAATGGGCACAAATTTTCTGTCCGTGGAGAGGGTGAA
GGTGATGCTACAAACGGAAAACTCACCCTTAAATTTATTTGCACTACTGGAAAACTACCTGTTCCGTGGC
CAACACTTGTCACTACTCTGACCTATGGTGTTCAATGCTTTTCCCGTTATCCGGATCACATGAAACGGCA
TGACTTTTTCAAGAGTGCCATGCCCGAAGGTTATGTACAGGAACGCACTATATCTTTCAAAGATGACGGG
ACCTACAAGACGCGTGCTGAAGTCAAGTTTGAAGGTGATACCCTTGTTAATCGTATCGAGTTAAAGGGTA
TTGATTTTAAAGAAGATGGAAACATTCTTGGACACAAACTCGAGTACAACTTTAACTCACACAATGTATA
CATCACGGCAGACAAACAAAAGAATGGAATCAAAGCTAACTTCAAAATTCGCCACAACGTTGAAGATGGT
TCCGTTCAACTAGCAGACCATTATCAACAAAATACTCCAATTGGCGATGGCCCTGTCCTTTTACCAGACA
ACCATTACCTGTCGACACAATCTGTCCTTTCGAAAGATCCCAACGAAAAGCGTGACCACATGGTCCTTCT
TGAGTTTGTAACTGCTGCTGGGATTACACATGGCATGGATGAGCTCTACAAATAGGTTAAACGCCCGCTG
ATCAGCCTCGACTGTGCCTTCTAAGATCCAGACATGATAAGATACATTGATGAGTTTGGACAAACCACAA
CTAGAATGCAGTGAAAAAAATGCTTTATTTGTGAAATTTGTGATGCTATTGCTTTATTTGTAACCATTAT
AAGCTGCAATAAACAAGTTAACTCTAGAGGATCCGGTGCGTGGTGGTTTCATGCTTCTGGGAACGGCAAA
TGGGTTTAGGATTGGGAACCCCTCATCATCTGTTGGAATATACTATTCAACCTACAAAAGTAACGTTAAA
CAACACTACTTTATATTTGATATGAATGGCCACACCTTTTATGCCATAAAACATATTGTAAGAGAATACC
ACTCTTTTTATTCCTTCTTTCCTTCTTGTACGTTTTTTGCTGTAAGTAGGTCGTGGTGCTGGTGTTGCAG
TTGAAATAACTTAAAATATAAATCATAAAACTCAAACATAAACTTGACTATTTATTTATTTATTAAGAAA
GGAAATATAAATTATAAATTACAACAGATCCCCCGGGCTGCAGGAATTCGATAGCTTGCATGCCTGCAGG
TCGGCCGCCACGACCGGTGCCGCCACCATCCCCTGACCCACGCCCCTGACCCCTCACAAGGAGACGACCT
TCCATGACCGAGTACAAGCCCACGGTGCGCCTCGCCACCCGCGACGACGTCCCCCGGGCCGTACGCACCC
TCGCCGCCGCGTTCGCCGACTACCCCGCCACGCGCCACACCGTCGACCCGGACCGCCACATCGAGCGGGT
CACCGAGCTGCAAGAACTCTTCCTCACGCGCGTCGGGCTCGACATCGGCAAGGTGTGGGTCGCGGACGAC
GGCGCCGCGGTGGCGGTCTGGACCACGCCGGAGAGCGTCGAAGCGGGGGCGGTGTTCGCCGAGATCGGCC
CGCGCATGGCCGAGTTGAGCGGTTCCCGGCTGGCCGCGCAGCAACAGATGGAAGGCCTCCTGGCGCCGCA
CCGGCCCAAGGAGCCCGCGTGGTTCCTGGCCACCGTCGGCGTCTCGCCCGACCACCAGGGCAAGGGTCTG
GGCAGCGCCGTCGTGCTCCCCGGAGTGGAGGCGGCCGAGCGCGCCGGGGTGCCCGCCTTCCTGGAGACCT
CCGCGCCCCGCAACCTCCCCTTCTACGAGCGGCTCGGCTTCACCGTCACCGCCGACGTCGAGGTGCCCGA
AGGACCGCGCACCTGGTGCATGACCCGCAAGCCCGGTGCCTGACGCCCGCCCCACGACCCGCAGCGCCCG
ACCGAAAGGAGCGCACGACCCCATGGCTCCGACCGAAGCCACCCGGGGCGGCCCCGCCGACCCCGCACCC
GCCCCCGAGGCCCACCGACTCTAGATCAAGCTTATCGATACCGTCGACCTCGAGGCCAGCTAGCTTGAAC
TTGTTTATTGCAGCTTATAATGGTTACAAATAAAGCAATAGCATCACAAATTTCACAAATAAAGCATTTT
TTTCACTGCATTCTAGTTGTGGTTTGTCCAAACTCATCAATGTATCTTATCATGTCTGGATCGGGTACCC
AATTGCATTCATTTTATGTTTCAGGTTCAGGGGGAGGTGTGGGAGGTTTTTTAAAGCAAGTAAAACCTCT
ACAAATGTGGTATGGCTGATTATGATCAGTCGACCTGCAGGCATGCAAGCTTGGCGTAATCATGGTCATA
GCTGTTTCCTGTGTGAAATTGTTATCCGCTCACAATTCCACACAACATACGAGCCGGAAGCATAAAGTGT
AAAGCCTGGGGTGCCTAATGAGTGAGCTAACTCACATTAATTGCGTTGCGCTCACTGCCCGCTTTCCAGT
CGGGAAACCTGTCGTGCCAGCTGCATTAATGAATCGGCCAACGCGCGGGGAGAGGCGGTTTGCGTATTGG
GCGCTCTTCCGCTTCCTCGCTCACTGACTCGCTGCGCTCGGTCGTTCGGCTGCGGCGAGCGGTATCAGCT
CACTCAAAGGCGGTAATACGGTTATCCACAGAATCAGGGGATAACGCAGGAAAGAACATGTGAGCAAAAG
GCCAGCAAAAGGCCAGGAACCGTAAAAAGGCCGCGTTGCTGGCGTTTTTCCATAGGCTCCGCCCCCCTGA
CGAGCATCACAAAAATCGACGCTCAAGTCAGAGGTGGCGAAACCCGACAGGACTATAAAGATACCAGGCG
TTTCCCCCTGGAAGCTCCCTCGTGCGCTCTCCTGTTCCGACCCTGCCGCTTACCGGATACCTGTCCGCCT
TTCTCCCTTCGGGAAGCGTGGCGCTTTCTCATAGCTCACGCTGTAGGTATCTCAGTTCGGTGTAGGTCGT
TCGCTCCAAGCTGGGCTGTGTGCACGAACCCCCCGTTCAGCCCGACCGCTGCGCCTTATCCGGTAACTAT
CGTCTTGAGTCCAACCCGGTAAGACACGACTTATCGCCACTGGCAGCAGCCACTGGTAACAGGATTAGCA
GAGCGAGGTATGTAGGCGGTGCTACAGAGTTCTTGAAGTGGTGGCCTAACTACGGCTACACTAGAAGAAC
AGTATTTGGTATCTGCGCTCTGCTGAAGCCAGTTACCTTCGGAAAAAGAGTTGGTAGCTCTTGATCCGGC
AAACAAACCACCGCTGGTAGCGGTGGTTTTTTTGTTTGCAAGCAGCAGATTACGCGCAGAAAAAAAGGAT
CTCAAGAAGATCCTTTGATCTTTTCTACGGGGTCTGACGCTCAGTGGAACGAAAACTCACGTTAAGGGAT
TTTGGTCATGAGATTATCAAAAAGGATCTTCACCTAGATCCTTTTAAATTAAAAATGAAGTTTTAAATCA
ATCTAAAGTATATATGAGTAAACTTGGTCTGACAGTTACCAATGCTTAATCAGTGAGGCACCTATCTCAG
CGATCTGTCTATTTCGTTCATCCATAGTTGCCTGACTCCCCGTCGTGTAGATAACTACGATACGGGAGGG
CTTACCATCTGGCCCCAGTGCTGCAATGATACCGCGAGACCCACGCTCACCGGCTCCAGATTTATCAGCA
ATAAACCAGCCAGCCGGAAGGGCCGAGCGCAGAAGTGGTCCTGCAACTTTATCCGCCTCCATCCAGTCTA
TTAATTGTTGCCGGGAAGCTAGAGTAAGTAGTTCGCCAGTTAATAGTTTGCGCAACGTTGTTGCCATTGC
TACAGGCATCGTGGTGTCACGCTCGTCGTTTGGTATGGCTTCATTCAGCTCCGGTTCCCAACGATCAAGG
CGAGTTACATGATCCCCCATGTTGTGCAAAAAAGCGGTTAGCTCCTTCGGTCCTCCGATCGTTGTCAGAA
GTAAGTTGGCCGCAGTGTTATCACTCATGGTTATGGCAGCACTGCATAATTCTCTTACTGTCATGCCATC
CGTAAGATGCTTTTCTGTGACTGGTGAGTACTCAACCAAGTCATTCTGAGAATAGTGTATGCGGCGACCG
AGTTGCTCTTGCCCGGCGTCAATACGGGATAATACCGCGCCACATAGCAGAACTTTAAAAGTGCTCATCA
TTGGAAAACGTTCTTCGGGGCGAAAACTCTCAAGGATCTTACCGCTGTTGAGATCCAGTTCGATGTAACC
CACTCGTGCACCCAACTGATCTTCAGCATCTTTTACTTTCACCAGCGTTTCTGGGTGAGCAAAAACAGGA
AGGCAAAATGCCGCAAAAAAGGGAATAAGGGCGACACGGAAATGTTGAATACTCATACTCTTCCTTTTTC
AATATTATTGAAGCATTTATCAGGGTTATTGTCTCATGAGCGGATACATATTTGAATGTATTTAGAAAAA
TAAACAAATAGGGGTTCCGCGCACATTTCCCCGAAAAGTGCCACCTGACGTCTAAGAAACCATTATTATC
ATGACATTAACCTATAAAAATAGGCGTATCACGAGGCCCTTTCGTCTCGCGCGTTTCGGTGATGACGGTG
AAAACCTCTGACACATGCAGCTCCCGGAGACGGTCACAGCTTGTCTGTAAGCGGATGCCGGGAGCAGACA
AGCCCGTCAGGGCGCGTCAGCGGGTGTTGGCGGGTGTCGGGGCTGGCTTAACTATGCGGCATCAGAGCAG
AT
Features (pLannotate 1.2.2; 23 found; start..end, strand, type, name):
     76..233     -  CDS            lacZα (fragment): LacZα fragment of β-galactosidase; lacZ fragment
    235..661     +  promoter       MT promoter: Drosophila metallothionein promoter
    693..3785    +  CDS            drpr: DRPR_DROME - Also known as Megf10. Experimental evidence at protein level: Swiss-Prot protein existence level 1. [Isoform A]: Potently inhibits glial cell engulfment of axonal debris produced following axonal injury. From Drosophila melanogaster (Fruit fly).
   3822..4532    +  CDS            Superfolder GFP: Superfolder GFP is a basic (constitutively fluorescent) green fluorescent protein published in 2005, derived from Aequorea victoria. It is reported to be a very rapidly-maturing weak dimer.
   4575..4709    -  polyA_signal   SV40 poly(A) signal: SV40 polyadenylation signal
   4791..5067    +  promoter       copia promoter: strong promoter from the Drosophila transposable element copia (Sinclair et al., 1986)
   5067..5093    +  misc_feature   MCS (fragment): pBluescript multiple cloning site
   5093..5113    -  misc_feature   MCS (fragment): pUC18/19 multiple cloning site
   5184..5783    +  CDS            PuroR: puromycin N-acetyltransferase; pac from Streptomyces alboniger; confers resistance to puromycin
   5833..5898    +  CDS            dmpM (fragment): DMPM_STRAD - Protein inferred from homology: Swiss-Prot protein existence level 3. From Streptomyces alboniger.
   5905..5935    +  misc_feature   MCS (fragment): pBluescript multiple cloning site
   5948..6082    +  polyA_signal   SV40 poly(A) signal: SV40 polyadenylation signal
   6104..6188    -  CDS            large T antigen (fragment): large T antigen from SV40 (simian virus 40)
   6188..6212    +  misc_feature   MCS (fragment): pUC18/19 multiple cloning site
   6249..6265    -  protein_bind   lac operator: The lac repressor binds to the lac operator to inhibit transcription in E. coli. This inhibition can be relieved by adding lactose or isopropyl-β-D-thiogalactopyranoside (IPTG). lac repressor encoded by lacI
   6273..6303    -  promoter       lac promoter: promoter for the E. coli lac operon
   6318..6339    -  protein_bind   CAP binding site: CAP binding activates transcription in the presence of cAMP. E. coli catabolite activator protein
   6352..6444    -  CDS            lacI (fragment): lac repressor; lacI; The lac repressor binds to the lac operator to inhibit transcription in E. coli. This inhibition can be relieved by adding lactose or isopropyl-β-D-thiogalactopyranoside (IPTG).
   6627..7215    -  rep_origin     ori: high-copy-number ColE1/pMB1/pBR322/pUC origin of replication
   7386..8246    -  CDS            AmpR: β-lactamase; bla; confers resistance to ampicillin, carbenicillin, and related antibiotics
   8247..8351    -  promoter       AmpR promoter: bla
   8446..8481    +  CDS            rop (fragment): Rop protein, which maintains plasmids at low copy number; rop
   8583..70      +  misc_feature   bom (fragment) (across the origin): basis of mobility region from pBR322
