[The description below was written by a language model from this plasmid's Addgene catalogue record and pLannotate feature annotations shown in this document.]
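Description:
pMT Draper-Ala11-GFP is an 8.6 kb insect expression plasmid built on the pMT backbone for inducible production of a mutant Draper receptor in Drosophila S2 cells. In bacteria it is maintained as a high-copy plasmid through a ColE1/pUC-type origin and selected with ampicillin via the β-lactamase gene. Scattered lac-region, MCS, rop and bom fragments in the annotation are leftovers of the pUC/pBR322-derived cloning history and have no evident function in the design.

The main expression unit is driven by the Drosophila metallothionein (MT) promoter, which is largely silent until induced with heavy metal ions such as copper, allowing the timing and level of expression to be controlled. Downstream lies the Drosophila melanogaster drpr coding sequence, encoding the Draper engulfment receptor, followed closely by a GFP annotated as superfolder GFP and then an SV40 polyadenylation signal. This layout is consistent with the C-terminal fluorescent fusion implied by the name. According to the record, the cytoplasmic tyrosine residues of Draper have been changed to alanine. The "Ala11" designation suggests eleven substitutions, although the record does not list the positions. Removing these tyrosines would be expected to eliminate the phosphorylation sites in the receptor tail.

A second cassette places the puromycin N-acetyltransferase gene under the strong copia transposon promoter with its own SV40 poly(A) signal, permitting puromycin selection of stably transfected S2 cells. The construct comes from work on how spatial control of Draper signalling initiates apoptotic cell engulfment. It would typically be used for imaging a signalling-deficient receptor alongside wild-type Draper-GFP.
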