Addgene plasmid #126654: pMT Draper-Ala11-GFP
Purpose: Inducible expression of Draper-Ala11-GFP mutant in S2 cells
Depositing lab: Ron Vale. Depositing organization: University of California, San Francisco (UCSF). Publication: Spatial control of Draper receptor signaling initiates apoptotic cell engulfment. Williamson AP, Vale RD. J Cell Biol. 2018 Nov 5;217(11):3977-3992. doi: 10.1083/jcb.201711175. Epub 2018 Aug 23. PubMed 30139739.
Backbone
  Vector backbone: pMT
  Vector type: Insect Expression
Growth in bacteria
  Bacterial resistance: Ampicillin, 100 μg/mL
  Growth temperature: 37°C
  Growth strain: DH5alpha
  Copy number: High Copy
Gene/Insert
  Gene/Insert name: Draper cytoplasmi Tyr residues mutated to Ala
  Mutation: Cytoplasmic Tyr residues to Ala
  Cloning method: Gibson Cloning
  Sequencing primers: 5′ CATCTCAGTGCAACTAAA
Terms and licenses: Academic/Nonprofit Terms; Industry Terms: Not Available to Industry
How to cite: pMT Draper-Ala11-GFP was a gift from Ron Vale (Addgene plasmid # 126654 ; http://n2t.net/addgene:126654 ; RRID:Addgene_126654)
